Addgene plasmid #61384: pcDNA3-TRAIL-R3
Purpose: Expresses TRAIL receptor 3
Depositing lab: Francis Chan. Depositing organization: University of Massachusetts, Worcester. Publication: Preligand assembly domain-mediated ligand-independent association between TRAIL receptor 4 (TR4) and TR2 regulates TRAIL-induced apoptosis. Clancy L, Mruk K, Archer K, Woelfel M, Mongkolsapaya J, Screaton G, Lenardo MJ, Chan FK. Proc Natl Acad Sci U S A. 2005 Dec 13;102(50):18099-104. Epub 2005 Nov 30. 10.1073/pnas.0507329102 PubMed 16319225.
Backbone
  Vector backbone: pcDNA3
  Vector type: Mammalian Expression
Growth in bacteria
  Bacterial resistance: Ampicillin, 100 μg/mL
  Growth temperature: 37°C
  Growth strain: DH5alpha
  Copy number: Unknown
Gene/Insert
  Gene/Insert name: TRAIL receptor 3
  Species: H. sapiens (human)
  Mutation: TRAIL-R3 leader peptide (aa1-29) replaced with TNF receptor leader peptide (aa1-30 TNFRSF1B)
  Entrez Gene: TNFRSF10C (a.k.a. CD263, DCR1, DCR1-TNFR, LIT, TRAIL-R3, TRAILR3, TRID)
  Tag / fusion protein: TNF receptor leader peptide (N terminal on insert); HA tag (N terminal on insert)
Terms and licenses: Academic/Nonprofit Terms; Industry Terms: Not Available to Industry
How to cite: pcDNA3-TRAIL-R3 was a gift from Francis Chan (Addgene plasmid # 61384 ; http://n2t.net/addgene:61384 ; RRID:Addgene_61384)
