[The description below was written by a language model from this plasmid's Addgene catalogue record.]
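Description:
pcDNA3-TRAIL-R3 is a mammalian expression plasmid built on the pcDNA3 backbone that carries human TRAIL receptor 3 (TNFRSF10C, also known as DcR1, CD263, TRID or LIT). It is propagated in E. coli under ampicillin selection. No feature table accompanies the record, so the regulatory elements are not itemised. The standard pcDNA3 backbone drives inserts from the CMV immediate-early promoter with a bovine growth hormone polyadenylation signal, and it carries a neomycin resistance cassette for G418 selection in mammalian cells. These parts are inferred from the backbone name rather than confirmed for this clone. The copy number is listed as unknown.

The insert is an engineered form of the receptor. Its native leader peptide (residues 1–29) has been replaced by the leader peptide of a TNF receptor (residues 1–30 of TNFRSF1B). An HA epitope tag is also recorded at the N terminus of the insert. A heterologous signal sequence directs the protein into the secretory pathway. The exact order of leader and tag is not spelled out, but a tag following the leader would sit at the extracellular N terminus of the mature receptor, allowing detection by anti-HA antibodies in surface staining, immunoprecipitation or immunoblotting.

TRAIL-R3 is generally described as a decoy receptor for the death ligand TRAIL that lacks an intracellular death domain. The stated purpose is simply to express this receptor. The associated publication examines ligand-independent association between TRAIL receptors through the preligand assembly domain and its effect on TRAIL-induced apoptosis, so the construct is suited to transfection studies of receptor–receptor interactions and TRAIL signalling.
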