>Addgene plasmid #61384 | pcDNA3-TRAIL-R3 | addgene partial sequence | sequence record 102275 | CMV-F 5'-CGCAAATGGGCGGTAGGCGTG-3'
ACTGAGAACCCACTGCTTACTGGCTTATCGAAATTAATACGACTCACTATAGGGAGACCCAAGCTTGGTA
CCGAGCTCGGATCCCATGGCGCCCGTCGCCGTCTGGGCCGCGCTGGCCGTCGGACTGGAGCTCTGGGCTG
CGGCGCACGCCTTGCCCGCCCAGGTGGCATTTACACCCTACCCATACGACGTCCCAGACTACGCTGAATT
CCGGCAGGAGGAAGTTCCCCAGCAGACAGTGGCCCCACAGCAACAGAGGCACAGCTTCAAGGGGGAGGAG
TGTCCAGCAGGATCTCATAGATCAGAACATACTGGAGCCTGTAACCCGTGCACAGAGGGTGTGGATTACA
CCAACGCTTCCAACAATGAACCTTCTTGCTTCCCATGTACAGTTTGTAAATCAGATCAAAAACATAAAAG
TTCCTGCACCATGACCAGAGACACAGTGTGTCAGTGTAAAGAAGGCACCTTCCGGAATGAAAACTCCCCA
GAGATGTGCCGGAAGTGTAGCAGGTGCCCTAGTGGGGAAGTCCAAGTCAGTAATTGTACGTCCTGGGATG
ATATCCAGTGTGTTGAAGAATTTGGTGCCAACGCCACTGTGGAAACCCCAGCTGCTGAAGAGACAATGAA
CACCAGCCCGGGGACTCCTGCCCCAGCTGCTGAAGAGACAATGAACACCAGCCCAGGGACTCCTGCCCCA
GCTGCTGAAGAGACAATGACCACCAGCCCGGGGACTCCTGCCCCAGCTGCTGAAGAGACAATGACCACCA
GCCCGGGGACTCCTGCCCCAGCTGCTGAAGAGACAATGACCACCAGCCCGGGGACTCCTGCCTCTTCTCA
TTACCTCTCATGCACCATCGTAGGGATCATAGTTCTAATTGTGCTTCTGATTGTGTTTGTTCTCGAGCAT
GCATCTAGAGGGCCCTATTCTATAGTG
