>Addgene plasmid #61384 | pcDNA3-TRAIL-R3 | addgene partial sequence | sequence record 102290 | BGH-rev 5'-TAGAAGGCACAGTCGAGG-3'
CTATAGAATAGGGCCCTCTAGATGCATGCTCGAGAACAAACACAATCAGAAGCACAATTAGAACTATGAT
CCCTACGATGGTGCATGAGAGGTAATGAGAAGAGGCAGGAGTCCCCGGGCTGGTGGTCATTGTCTCTTCA
GCAGCTGGGGCAGGAGTCCCCGGGCTGGTGGTCATTGTCTCTTCAGCAGCTGGGGCAGGAGTCCCCGGGC
TGGTGGTCATTGTCTCTTCAGCAGCTGGGGCAGGAGTCCCTGGGCTGGTGTTCATTGTCTCTTCAGCAGC
TGGGGCAGGAGTCCCCGGGCTGGTGTTCATTGTCTCTTCAGCAGCTGGGGTTTCCACAGTGGCGTTGGCA
CCAAATTCTTCAACACACTGGATATCATCCCAGGACGTACAATTACTGACTTGGACTTCCCCACTAGGGC
ACCTGCTACACTTCCGGCACATCTCTGGGGAGTTTTCATTCCGGAAGGTGCCTTCTTTACACTGACACAC
TGTGTCTCTGGTCATGGTGCAGGAACTTTTATGTTTTTGATCTGATTTACAAACTGTACATGGGAAGCAA
GAAGGTTCATTGTTGGAAGCGTTGGTGTAATCCACACCCTCTGTGCACGGGTTACAGGCTCCAGTATGTT
CTGATCTATGAGATCCTGCTGGACACTCCTCCCCCTTGAAGCTGTGCCTCTGTTGCTGTGGGGCCACTGT
CTGCTGGGGAACTTCCTCCTGCCGGAATTCAGCGTAGTCTGGGACGTCGTATGGGTAGGGTGTAAATGCC
ACCTGGGCGGGCAAGGCGTGCGCCGCAGCCCAGAGCTCCAGTCCGACGGCCAGCGCGGCCCAGACGGCGA
CGGGCGCCATGGGATCCGAGCTCGGTACCAAGCTTGGGGTCTCCCTATAGTGAGTCGTATTAATTTCGAT
AAGCCAGTAAGCAGTGGGTTCTCTAGTTAGCCAG
